Addgene plasmid #166922: pMLC-BB1
Purpose: Backbone for assembly of multi-level gene expression controllers
Depositing lab: Thomas Gorochowski. Depositing organization: University of Bristol. Publication: Harnessing the central dogma for stringent multi-level control of gene expression. Greco FV, Pandi A, Erb TJ, Grierson CS, Gorochowski TE. Nat Commun. 2021 Mar 19;12(1):1738. doi: 10.1038/s41467-021-21995-7. PubMed 33741937.
Backbone
  Vector backbone: pBR322
  Backbone size w/o insert (bp): 1708
  Total vector size (bp): 2721
  Vector type: Bacterial Expression, Synthetic Biology
Growth in bacteria
  Bacterial resistance: Kanamycin, 50 μg/mL
  Growth temperature: 37°C
  Growth strain: DH5alpha
  Copy number: Low Copy
Gene/Insert
  Gene/Insert name: CyOFP - Orange fluorescent protein - flanked by BsaI sites
  Species: Synthetic
  Insert size (bp): 987
  Promoter: J23100 constitutive
  Cloning method: Unknown
  Sequencing primers: 5′ aaacaaataggggttccgcg
Terms and licenses: Academic/Nonprofit Terms; Industry Terms: Not Available to Industry
How to cite: pMLC-BB1 was a gift from Thomas Gorochowski (Addgene plasmid # 166922 ; http://n2t.net/addgene:166922 ; RRID:Addgene_166922)
