[The description below was written by a language model from this plasmid's Addgene catalogue record and pLannotate feature annotations shown in this document.]
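Description:
pMLC-BB1 is a small (about 2.7 kb) bacterial expression and synthetic-biology plasmid that serves as the receiving backbone for assembling multi-level gene expression controllers in E. coli. It is built on a pBR322-derived backbone and replicates from a ColE1/pMB1-family origin. The automated annotation labels this origin generically as high-copy, whereas the catalogue entry lists the plasmid as low copy. Selection is by kanamycin, conferred by an aph(3')-Ia aminoglycoside phosphotransferase gene. A short fragment of the bla (AmpR) promoter lies immediately downstream of KanR on the opposite strand, and the record does not indicate a function for it.

The payload is a placeholder cassette of roughly 1 kb encoding CyOFP1, a monomeric, fast-maturing, long-Stokes-shift orange fluorescent protein derived from Entacmaea quadricolor. According to the catalogue fields it is driven by the constitutive J23100 promoter, although this promoter was not picked up in the feature table. The coding sequence spans the numbering origin of the circular record, and the rrnB T1 and phage T7Te terminators follow it on the same strand to end transcription. The cassette is flanked by BsaI sites. BsaI is a type IIS enzyme that cuts outside its recognition sequence, which is the basis of Golden Gate-style assembly, so the arrangement suggests that the reporter is excised and replaced by the incoming controller parts. In that case, loss of orange fluorescence would give a simple visual screen for colonies carrying an assembled construct. The record lists the cloning method as unknown and does not give the overhangs, so this use is inferred from the design.
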