Features (pLannotate 1.2.2; 6 found; start..end, strand, type, name):
    527..1115    -  rep_origin     ori: high-copy-number ColE1/pMB1/pBR322/pUC origin of replication
   1237..2052    +  CDS            KanR: aminoglycoside phosphotransferase; aph(3')-Ia; confers resistance to kanamycin in bacteria or G418 (Geneticin®) in eukaryotes
   2061..2118    -  promoter       AmpR promoter (fragment): bla
   2211..2238    -  terminator     T7Te terminator: phage T7 early transcription terminator
   2254..2325    -  terminator     rrnB T1 terminator: transcription terminator T1 from the E. coli rrnB gene
   2343..323     -  CDS            CyOFP1 (across the origin): CyOFP1 is a basic (constitutively fluorescent) long stokes shift fluorescent protein published in 2016, derived from Entacmaea quadricolor. It is reported to be a very rapidly-maturing monomer with moderate acid sensitivity.
>Addgene plasmid #166922 | pMLC-BB1 | addgene full sequence | sequence record 333624 | Addgene NGS Result
GCTGTCAAAACACCCCCATCTTCGAACACCATAACGCGTTCCCATGTAAACCCTTCGGGAAACGACTGCT
TGAAATAATCAGGCAAGTCAGCAGGATATTTGATAAAGACTTTGCTACCGTACATAAAATGTGTTGCCAA
GATATCGAACGCAAACGGTAAGGGCCCACCTTCTACAACTTTGATACGGTTGGTCTGCTTGCCCTCGTAG
GGTTTCCCTTCGCCTTCATGCGTACATTTGAATTGATGACCGTTCACAGAACCCTCCAAATATAACTTGC
TACGCATGTTCTCTTTGATAAGTTCTTCACCTTTGCTCACCATCTAGTATTTCCCCTCTTTCTCTAGTAC
TCGAGTCAGGCTAGCATTGTACCTAGGACTGAGCTAGCCGTCAAAGTTACACGGGTCTCATGCCCAAAGG
CGGTAATACGGTTATCCACAGAATCAGGGGATAACGCAGGAAAGAACATGTGAGCAAAAGGCCAGCAAAA
GGCCAGGAACCGTAAAAAGGCCGCGTTGCTGGCGTTTTTCCATAGGCTCCGCCCCCCTGACGAGCATCAC
AAAAATCGACGCTCAAGTCAGAGGTGGCGAAACCCGACAGGACTATAAAGATACCAGGCGTTTCCCCCTG
GAAGCTCCCTCGTGCGCTCTCCTGTTCCGACCCTGCCGCTTACCGGATACCTGTCCGCCTTTCTCCCTTC
GGGAAGCGTGGCGCTTTCTCATAGCTCACGCTGTAGGTATCTCAGTTCGGTGTAGGTCGTTCGCTCCAAG
CTGGGCTGTGTGCACGAACCCCCCGTTCAGCCCGACCGCTGCGCCTTATCCGGTAACTATCGTCTTGAGT
CCAACCCGGTAAGACACGACTTATCGCCACTGGCAGCAGCCACTGGTAACAGGATTAGCAGAGCGAGGTA
TGTAGGCGGTGCTACAGAGTTCTTGAAGTGGTGGCCTAACTACGGCTACACTAGAAGGACAGTATTTGGT
ATCTGCGCTCTGCTGAAGCCAGTTACCTTCGGAAAAAGAGTTGGTAGCTCTTGATCCGGCAAACAAACCA
CCGCTGGTAGCGGTGGTTTTTTTGTTTGCAAGCAGCAGATTACGCGCAGAAAAAAAGGATCTCAAGAAGA
TCCTTTGATCTTTTCTACGGGGTCTGACGCTCAGTGGAACGAAAACTCACGTTAAGGGATTTTGGTCATG
AACAATAAAACTGTCTGCTTACATAAACAGTAATACAAGGGGTGTTATGAGCCATATTCAACGGGAAACG
TCTTGCTCTAGGCCGCGATTAAATTCCAACATGGATGCTGATTTATATGGGTATAAATGGGCTCGCGATA
ATGTCGGGCAATCAGGTGCGACAATCTATCGATTGTATGGGAAGCCCGATGCGCCAGAGTTGTTTCTGAA
ACATGGCAAAGGTAGCGTTGCCAATGATGTTACAGATGAGATGGTCAGACTAAACTGGCTGACGGAATTT
ATGCCTCTTCCGACCATCAAGCATTTTATCCGTACTCCTGATGATGCATGGTTACTCACCACTGCGATCC
CCGGGAAAACAGCATTCCAGGTATTAGAAGAATATCCTGATTCAGGTGAAAATATTGTTGATGCGCTGGC
AGTGTTCCTGCGCCGGTTGCATTCGATTCCTGTTTGTAATTGTCCTTTTAACAGCGATCGCGTATTTCGT
CTCGCTCAGGCGCAATCACGAATGAATAACGGTTTGGTTGATGCGAGTGATTTTGATGACGAGCGTAATG
GCTGGCCTGTTGAACAAGTCTGGAAAGAAATGCATAAACTTTTGCCATTCTCACCGGATTCAGTCGTCAC
TCATGGTGATTTCTCACTTGATAACCTTATTTTTGACGAGGGGAAATTAATAGGTTGTATTGATGTTGGA
CGAGTCGGAATCGCAGACCGATACCAGGATCTTGCCATCCTATGGAACTGCCTCGGTGAGTTTTCTCCTT
CATTACAGAAACGGCTTTTTCAAAAATATGGTATTGATAATCCTGATATGAATAAATTGCAGTTTCATTT
GATGCTCGATGAGTTTTTCTAAGAATTAATTCATGAGCGGATACATATTTGAATGTATTTAGAAAAATAA
ACAAATAGGGGTTCCGCGGTGATGAGACCGTAATTGAATAAATAAAAACAGCCGTTGCCAGAAAGAGGCA
CGGCTGTTTTTATTTTCTAGTGCGACCGGGAGCAGTTAAACGCAGAAAGGCCCACCCGAAGGTGAGCCAG
TGTGACTCTAGTAGAGAGCGTTCACCGACAAACAACAGATAAAACGAAAGGCCCAGTCTTTCGACTGAGC
CTTTCGTTTTATTTGATGCCTGGTTATTATCATTTATACAGTTCATCCATGCCCCCACCAAGGTTGCTAT
AACGGGCTACTGCGTGCTCGTATTGTTCGACATAAGTTTCATTGTCGGCCTCCTTAATGCGCTCTAAACG
GCGGTCAACATAGTGTACGCCTGGCATCTTTACAGGCTTCTTGCTTTTATATGTCGTCTTGAAGTTTACG
TGTAAGTGTCCACCACCCACAAGTTTCAGCGCCTTGTCACAACGACCTTCCAATCCACCGTCCGCAGGAT
ACATCGTCTCAGTCGAGGGCTCCCATCCCAGGGTCTTTTTTTGCATCACCGGACCATTTGCGGGGAAGTT
TACTCCGCGCACTTTTACGTTATAGATTAACTCACCATCTTGTAAGCTGGTGTCCTGAGTC
